Addgene plasmid #118335: Flag-Craf S338A
Purpose: Expression of human Craf
Depositing lab: Philip Stork. Depositing organization: Oregon Health & Science University. Publication: Phosphorylation of the C-Raf N-region promotes Raf dimerization. Takahashi M, Li Y, Dillon TJ, Kariya Y, Stork PJS. Mol Cell Biol. 2017 Jul 10. pii: MCB.00132-17. doi: 10.1128/MCB.00132-17. PubMed 28694330.
Backbone
  Vector backbone: pcDNA3
  Backbone manufacturer: invitrogen
  Vector type: Mammalian Expression
Growth in bacteria
  Bacterial resistance: Ampicillin, 100 μg/mL
  Growth temperature: 37°C
  Growth strain: DH5alpha
  Copy number: High Copy
Gene/Insert
  Gene/Insert name: Craf S338A
  Species: H. sapiens (human)
  Insert size (bp): 1947
  Mutation: S338A
  Entrez Gene: RAF1 (a.k.a. CMD1NN, CRAF, NS5, Raf-1, c-Raf)
  Promoter: CMV
  Tag / fusion protein: Flag (N terminal on backbone)
  Cloning method: Restriction Enzyme; 5′ cloning site EcoRI (unknown if destroyed); 3′ cloning site XbaI (unknown if destroyed)
  Sequencing primers: 5′ n/a; 3′ BGH
Terms and licenses: Academic/Nonprofit Terms; Industry Terms: Not Available to Industry
Depositor comments: site directed mutagenesis
How to cite: Flag-Craf S338A was a gift from Philip Stork (Addgene plasmid # 118335 ; http://n2t.net/addgene:118335 ; RRID:Addgene_118335)
