[The description below was written by a language model from this plasmid's Addgene catalogue record and pLannotate feature annotations shown in this document.]
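Description:
Flag-Craf S338A is a mammalian expression plasmid built on the pcDNA3 backbone that drives production of human C-Raf (RAF1) carrying a serine-to-alanine substitution at residue 338, introduced by site-directed mutagenesis. The roughly 1.9 kb RAF1 coding sequence was cloned between EcoRI and XbaI sites and sits downstream of the human cytomegalovirus immediate early enhancer and promoter, with the bovine growth hormone polyadenylation signal terminating the transcript. An N-terminal Flag epitope is supplied by the backbone; the sequence annotation detects two adjacent partial FLAG matches just upstream of the RAF1 open reading frame, which may indicate a tandem or variant tag, though the record lists only "Flag". T7 and SP6 promoters flank the insert, as is standard for pcDNA3, allowing in vitro transcription or sequencing across the cloning region.

The 7.4 kb plasmid is propagated in E. coli at high copy through a ColE1/pUC-type origin with ampicillin selection from the β-lactamase gene, and it also carries an f1 origin for single-stranded DNA production. A separate SV40 early promoter–neomycin phosphotransferase–SV40 poly(A) cassette permits G418 selection of stably transfected mammalian cells. A few short annotated fragments (HIV-1 LTR, ble, lacI, bom) appear to be partial sequence matches or backbone remnants rather than functional elements.

RAF1 is a serine/threonine kinase that links Ras GTPases to the MEK/ERK cascade. Replacing S338 with alanine makes that position non-phosphorylatable. The associated publication concerns C-Raf N-region phosphorylation and Raf dimerization, so the construct is suited to comparing this mutant with wild-type C-Raf in transfected cells, with the Flag tag enabling detection and immunoprecipitation.
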