Features (pLannotate 1.2.2; 23 found; start..end, strand, type, name):
    110..489     +  enhancer       CMV enhancer: human cytomegalovirus immediate early enhancer
    490..693     +  promoter       CMV promoter: human cytomegalovirus (CMV) immediate early promoter
    689..722     +  LTR            5' LTR (truncated) (fragment): truncated 5' long terminal repeat (LTR) from HIV-1
    738..756     +  promoter       T7 promoter: promoter for bacteriophage T7 RNA polymerase
    800..820     +  CDS            FLAG (fragment): FLAG® epitope tag, followed by an enterokinase cleavage site
    824..844     +  CDS            FLAG (fragment): FLAG® epitope tag, followed by an enterokinase cleavage site
    851..2794    +  CDS            RAF1: RAF1_HUMAN - Also known as RAF. Experimental evidence at protein level: Swiss-Prot protein existence level 1. Serine/threonine-protein kinase that acts as a regulatory link between the membrane-associated Ras GTPases and the MAPK/ERK cascade, and this critical regulatory link functions as a switch determining cell fate decisions including proliferation, differentiation, apoptosis, survival and oncogenic transformation. RAF1 activation initiates a mitogen-activated protein kinase (MAPK) cascade that comprises a sequential phosphorylation of the dual-specific MAPK kinases (MAP2K1/MEK1 and MAP2K2
   2813..2831    -  promoter       SP6 promoter: promoter for bacteriophage SP6 RNA polymerase
   2857..3081    +  polyA_signal   bGH poly(A) signal: bovine growth hormone polyadenylation signal
   3085..3106    +  promoter       SV40 promoter (fragment): SV40 enhancer and early promoter
   3127..3555    +  rep_origin     f1 ori (sequence partly withheld): f1 bacteriophage origin of replication; arrow indicates direction of (+) strand synthesis
   3569..3898    +  promoter       SV40 promoter: SV40 enhancer and early promoter
   3965..4756    +  CDS            neo: KKA2_KLEPN - Also known as kan, nptII. Experimental evidence at protein level: Swiss-Prot protein existence level 1. Resistance to kanamycin, neomycin, paromomycin, ribostamycin, butirosin and gentamicin B. From Klebsiella pneumoniae.
   4780..4938    +  CDS            ble (fragment): BLE_KLEPN - Experimental evidence at protein level: Swiss-Prot protein existence level 1. Binding protein with a strong affinity to the bleomycin family of antibiotics. Binds to CL990; an antimitotic-antibiotic compound. From Klebsiella pneumoniae.
   4933..5054    +  polyA_signal   SV40 poly(A) signal: SV40 polyadenylation signal
   5127..5143    -  protein_bind   lac operator: The lac repressor binds to the lac operator to inhibit transcription in E. coli. This inhibition can be relieved by adding lactose or isopropyl-β-D-thiogalactopyranoside (IPTG). lac repressor encoded by lacI
   5151..5181    -  promoter       lac promoter: promoter for the E. coli lac operon
   5196..5217    -  protein_bind   CAP binding site: CAP binding activates transcription in the presence of cAMP. E. coli catabolite activator protein
   5230..5322    -  CDS            lacI (fragment): lac repressor; lacI; The lac repressor binds to the lac operator to inhibit transcription in E. coli. This inhibition can be relieved by adding lactose or isopropyl-β-D-thiogalactopyranoside (IPTG).
   5505..6093    -  rep_origin     ori: high-copy-number ColE1/pMB1/pBR322/pUC origin of replication
   6264..7124    -  CDS            AmpR: β-lactamase; bla; confers resistance to ampicillin, carbenicillin, and related antibiotics
   7125..7229    -  promoter       AmpR promoter: bla
   7288..7340    -  misc_feature   bom (fragment): basis of mobility region from pBR322
>Addgene plasmid #118335 | Flag-Craf S338A | addgene full sequence | sequence record 227786 | Addgene NGS Result
AAAATTTAAGCTACAACAAGGCAAGGCTTGACCGACAATTGCATGAAGAATCTGCTTAGGGTTAGGCGTT
TTGCGCTGCTTCGCGATGTACGGGCCAGATATACGCGTTGACATTGATTATTGACTAGTTATTAATAGTA
ATCAATTACGGGGTCATTAGTTCATAGCCCATATATGGAGTTCCGCGTTACATAACTTACGGTAAATGGC
CCGCCTGGCTGACCGCCCAACGACCCCCGCCCATTGACGTCAATAATGACGTATGTTCCCATAGTAACGC
CAATAGGGACTTTCCATTGACGTCAATGGGTGGAGTATTTACGGTAAACTGCCCACTTGGCAGTACATCA
AGTGTATCATATGCCAAGTACGCCCCCTATTGACGTCAATGACGGTAAATGGCCCGCCTGGCATTATGCC
CAGTACATGACCTTATGGGACTTTCCTACTTGGCAGTACATCTACGTATTAGTCATCGCTATTACCATGG
TGATGCGGTTTTGGCAGTACATCAATGGGCGTGGATAGCGGTTTGACTCACGGGGATTTCCAAGTCTCCA
CCCCATTGACGTCAATGGGAGTTTGTTTTGGCACCAAAATCAACGGGACTTTCCAAAATGTCGTAACAAC
TCCGCCCCATTGACGCAAATGGGCGGTAGGCGTGTACGGTGGGAGGTCTATATAAGCAGAGCTCTCTGGC
TAACTAGAGAACCCACTGCTTACTGGCTTATCGAAATTAATACGACTCACTATAGGGAGACCCAAGCTTG
GTACCGAGCTCGGATCCGCCACCATGGACTACAAGGACGACGATGACAAGGACTACAAGGACGACGATGA
CAAGAATTCTATGGAGCACATACAGGGAGCTTGGAAGACGATCAGCAATGGTTTTGGATTCAAAGATGCC
GTGTTTGATGGCTCCAGCTGCATCTCTCCTACAATAGTTCAGCAGTTTGGCTATCAGCGCCGGGCATCAG
ATGATGGCAAACTCACAGATCCTTCTAAGACAAGCAACACTATCCGTGTTTTCTTGCCGAACAAGCAAAG
AACAGTGGTCAATGTGCGAAATGGAATGAGCTTGCATGACTGCCTTATGAAAGCACTCAAGGTGAGGGGC
CTGCAACCAGAGTGCTGTGCAGTGTTCAGACTTCTCCACGAACACAAAGGTAAAAAAGCACGCTTAGATT
GGAATACTGATGCTGCGTCTTTGATTGGAGAAGAACTTCAAGTAGATTTCCTGGATCATGTTCCCCTCAC
AACACACAACTTTGCTCGGAAGACGTTCCTGAAGCTTGCCTTCTGTGACATCTGTCAGAAATTCCTGCTC
AATGGATTTCGATGTCAGACTTGTGGCTACAAATTTCATGAGCACTGTAGCACCAAAGTACCTACTATGT
GTGTGGACTGGAGTAACATCAGACAACTCTTATTGTTTCCAAATTCCACTATTGGTGATAGTGGAGTCCC
AGCACTACCTTCTTTGACTATGCGTCGTATGCGAGAGTCTGTTTCCAGGATGCCTGTTAGTTCTCAGCAC
AGATATTCTACACCTCACGCCTTCACCTTTAACACCTCCAGTCCCTCATCTGAAGGTTCCCTCTCCCAGA
GGCAGAGGTCGACATCCACACCTAATGTCCACATGGTCAGCACCACCCTGCCTGTGGACAGCAGGATGAT
TGAGGATGCAATTCGAAGTCACAGCGAATCAGCCTCACCTTCAGCCCTGTCCAGTAGCCCCAACAATCTG
AGCCCAACAGGCTGGTCACAGCCGAAAACCCCCGTGCCAGCACAAAGAGAGCGGGCACCAGTATCTGGGA
CCCAGGAGAAAAACAAAATTAGGCCTCGTGGACAGAGAGATGCAAGCTATTATTGGGAAATAGAAGCCAG
TGAAGTGATGCTGTCCACTCGGATTGGGTCAGGCTCTTTTGGAACTGTTTATAAGGGTAAATGGCACGGA
GATGTTGCAGTAAAGATCCTAAAGGTTGTCGACCCAACCCCAGAGCAATTCCAGGCCTTCAGGAATGAGG
TGGCTGTTCTGCGCAAAACACGGCATGTGAACATTCTGCTTTTCATGGGGTACATGACAAAGGACAACCT
GGCAATTGTGACCCAGTGGTGCGAGGGCAGCAGCCTCTACAAACACCTGCATGTCCAGGAGACCAAGTTT
CAGATGTTCCAGCTAATTGACATTGCCCGGCAGACGGCTCAGGGAATGGACTATTTGCATGCAAAGAACA
TCATCCATAGAGACATGAAATCCAACAATATATTTCTCCATGAAGGCTTAACAGTGAAAATTGGAGATTT
TGGTTTGGCAACAGTAAAGTCACGCTGGAGTGGTTCTCAGCAGGTTGAACAACCTACTGGCTCTGTCCTC
TGGATGGCCCCAGAGGTGATCCGAATGCAGGATAACAACCCATTCAGTTTCCAGTCGGATGTCTACTCCT
ATGGCATCGTATTGTATGAACTGATGACGGGGGAGCTTCCTTATTCTCACATCAACAACCGAGATCAGAT
CATCTTCATGGTGGGCCGAGGATATGCCTCCCCAGATCTTAGTAAGCTATATAAGAACTGCCCCAAAGCA
ATGAAGAGGCTGGTAGCTGACTGTGTGAAGAAAGTAAAGGAAGAGAGGCCTCTTTTTCCCCAGATCCTGT
CTTCCATTGAGCTGCTCCAACACTCTCTACCGAAGATCAACCGGAGCGCTTCCGAGCCATCCTTGCATCG
GGCAGCCCACACTGAGGATATCAATGCTTGCACGCTGACCACGTCCCCGAGGCTGCCTGTCTTCTAGTCT
AGAGGGCCCTATTCTATAGTGTCACCTAAATGCTAGAGCTCGCTGATCAGCCTCGACTGTGCCTTCTAGT
TGCCAGCCATCTGTTGTTTGCCCCTCCCCCGTGCCTTCCTTGACCCTGGAAGGTGCCACTCCCACTGTCC
TTTCCTAATAAAATGAGGAAATTGCATCGCATTGTCTGAGTAGGTGTCATTCTATTCTGGGGGGTGGGGT
GGGGCAGGACAGCAAGGGGGAGGATTGGGAAGACAATAGCAGGCATGCTGGGGATGCGGTGGGCTCTATG
GCTTCTGAGGCGGAAAGAACCAGCTGGGGCTCTAGGGGGTATCCCC
[124 nt withheld, positions 3127-3250]
C
[91 nt withheld, positions 3252-3342]
A
[49 nt withheld, positions 3344-3392]
CCTTTGACGTTGGAGTCCACGTTCTTT
[37 nt withheld, positions 3420-3456]
ACCCTATCTCGGTCTATTCTTTTGATTTATAAGGGATTTTGCCGATTTCGGCCTATTGGTTAAAAAATGA
GCTGATTTAACAAAAATTTAACGCGAATTAATTCTGTGGAATGTGTGTCAGTTAGGGTGTGGAAAGTCCC
CAGGCTCCCCAGCAGGCAGAAGTATGCAAAGCATGCATCTCAATTAGTCAGCAACCAGGTGTGGAAAGTC
CCCAGGCTCCCCAGCAGGCAGAAGTATGCAAAGCATGCATCTCAATTAGTCAGCAACCATAGTCCCGCCC
CTAACTCCGCCCATCCCGCCCCTAACTCCGCCCAGTTCCGCCCATTCTCCGCCCCATGGCTGACTAATTT
TTTTTATTTATGCAGAGGCCGAGGCCGCCTCTGCCTCTGAGCTATTCCAGAAGTAGTGAGGAGGCTTTTT
TGGAGGCCTAGGCTTTTGCAAAAAGCTCCCGGGAGCTTGTATATCCATTTTCGGATCTGATCAAGAGACA
GGATGAGGATCGTTTCGCATGATTGAACAAGATGGATTGCACGCAGGTTCTCCGGCCGCTTGGGTGGAGA
GGCTATTCGGCTATGACTGGGCACAACAGACAATCGGCTGCTCTGATGCCGCCGTGTTCCGGCTGTCAGC
GCAGGGGCGCCCGGTTCTTTTTGTCAAGACCGACCTGTCCGGTGCCCTGAATGAACTGCAGGACGAGGCA
GCGCGGCTATCGTGGCTGGCCACGACGGGCGTTCCTTGCGCAGCTGTGCTCGACGTTGTCACTGAAGCGG
GAAGGGACTGGCTGCTATTGGGCGAAGTGCCGGGGCAGGATCTCCTGTCATCTCACCTTGCTCCTGCCGA
GAAAGTATCCATCATGGCTGATGCAATGCGGCGGCTGCATACGCTTGATCCGGCTACCTGCCCATTCGAC
CACCAAGCGAAACATCGCATCGAGCGAGCACGTACTCGGATGGAAGCCGGTCTTGTCGATCAGGATGATC
TGGACGAAGAGCATCAGGGGCTCGCGCCAGCCGAACTGTTCGCCAGGCTCAAGGCGCGCATGCCCGACGG
CGAGGATCTCGTCGTGACCCATGGCGATGCCTGCTTGCCGAATATCATGGTGGAAAATGGCCGCTTTTCT
GGATTCATCGACTGTGGCCGGCTGGGTGTGGCGGACCGCTATCAGGACATAGCGTTGGCTACCCGTGATA
TTGCTGAAGAGCTTGGCGGCGAATGGGCTGACCGCTTCCTCGTGCTTTACGGTATCGCCGCTCCCGATTC
GCAGCGCATCGCCTTCTATCGCCTTCTTGACGAGTTCTTCTGAGCGGGACTCTGGGGTTCGAAATGACCG
ACCAAGCGACGCCCAACCTGCCATCACGAGATTTCGATTCCACCGCCGCCTTCTATGAAAGGTTGGGCTT
CGGAATCGTTTTCCGGGACGCCGGCTGGATGATCCTCCAGCGCGGGGATCTCATGCTGGAGTTCTTCGCC
CACCCCAACTTGTTTATTGCAGCTTATAATGGTTACAAATAAAGCAATAGCATCACAAATTTCACAAATA
AAGCATTTTTTTCACTGCATTCTAGTTGTGGTTTGTCCAAACTCATCAATGTATCTTATCATGTCTGTAT
ACCGTCGACCTCTAGCTAGAGCTTGGCGTAATCATGGTCATAGCTGTTTCCTGTGTGAAATTGTTATCCG
CTCACAATTCCACACAACATACGAGCCGGAAGCATAAAGTGTAAAGCCTGGGGTGCCTAATGAGTGAGCT
AACTCACATTAATTGCGTTGCGCTCACTGCCCGCTTTCCAGTCGGGAAACCTGTCGTGCCAGCTGCATTA
ATGAATCGGCCAACGCGCGGGGAGAGGCGGTTTGCGTATTGGGCGCTCTTCCGCTTCCTCGCTCACTGAC
TCGCTGCGCTCGGTCGTTCGGCTGCGGCGAGCGGTATCAGCTCACTCAAAGGCGGTAATACGGTTATCCA
CAGAATCAGGGGATAACGCAGGAAAGAACATGTGAGCAAAAGGCCAGCAAAAGGCCAGGAACCGTAAAAA
GGCCGCGTTGCTGGCGTTTTTCCATAGGCTCCGCCCCCCTGACGAGCATCACAAAAATCGACGCTCAAGT
CAGAGGTGGCGAAACCCGACAGGACTATAAAGATACCAGGCGTTTCCCCCTGGAAGCTCCCTCGTGCGCT
CTCCTGTTCCGACCCTGCCGCTTACCGGATACCTGTCCGCCTTTCTCCCTTCGGGAAGCGTGGCGCTTTC
TCATAGCTCACGCTGTAGGTATCTCAGTTCGGTGTAGGTCGTTCGCTCCAAGCTGGGCTGTGTGCACGAA
CCCCCCGTTCAGCCCGACCGCTGCGCCTTATCCGGTAACTATCGTCTTGAGTCCAACCCGGTAAGACACG
ACTTATCGCCACTGGCAGCAGCCACTGGTAACAGGATTAGCAGAGCGAGGTATGTAGGCGGTGCTACAGA
GTTCTTGAAGTGGTGGCCTAACTACGGCTACACTAGAAGAACAGTATTTGGTATCTGCGCTCTGCTGAAG
CCAGTTACCTTCGGAAAAAGAGTTGGTAGCTCTTGATCCGGCAAACAAACCACCGCTGGTAGCGGTGGTT
TTTTTGTTTGCAAGCAGCAGATTACGCGCAGAAAAAAAGGATCTCAAGAAGATCCTTTGATCTTTTCTAC
GGGGTCTGACGCTCAGTGGAACGAAAACTCACGTTAAGGGATTTTGGTCATGAGATTATCAAAAAGGATC
TTCACCTAGATCCTTTTAAATTAAAAATGAAGTTTTAAATCAATCTAAAGTATATATGAGTAAACTTGGT
CTGACAGTTACCAATGCTTAATCAGTGAGGCACCTATCTCAGCGATCTGTCTATTTCGTTCATCCATAGT
TGCCTGACTCCCCGTCGTGTAGATAACTACGATACGGGAGGGCTTACCATCTGGCCCCAGTGCTGCAATG
ATACCGCGAGACCCACGCTCACCGGCTCCAGATTTATCAGCAATAAACCAGCCAGCCGGAAGGGCCGAGC
GCAGAAGTGGTCCTGCAACTTTATCCGCCTCCATCCAGTCTATTAATTGTTGCCGGGAAGCTAGAGTAAG
TAGTTCGCCAGTTAATAGTTTGCGCAACGTTGTTGCCATTGCTACAGGCATCGTGGTGTCACGCTCGTCG
TTTGGTATGGCTTCATTCAGCTCCGGTTCCCAACGATCAAGGCGAGTTACATGATCCCCCATGTTGTGCA
AAAAAGCGGTTAGCTCCTTCGGTCCTCCGATCGTTGTCAGAAGTAAGTTGGCCGCAGTGTTATCACTCAT
GGTTATGGCAGCACTGCATAATTCTCTTACTGTCATGCCATCCGTAAGATGCTTTTCTGTGACTGGTGAG
TACTCAACCAAGTCATTCTGAGAATAGTGTATGCGGCGACCGAGTTGCTCTTGCCCGGCGTCAATACGGG
ATAATACCGCGCCACATAGCAGAACTTTAAAAGTGCTCATCATTGGAAAACGTTCTTCGGGGCGAAAACT
CTCAAGGATCTTACCGCTGTTGAGATCCAGTTCGATGTAACCCACTCGTGCACCCAACTGATCTTCAGCA
TCTTTTACTTTCACCAGCGTTTCTGGGTGAGCAAAAACAGGAAGGCAAAATGCCGCAAAAAAGGGAATAA
GGGCGACACGGAAATGTTGAATACTCATACTCTTCCTTTTTCAATATTATTGAAGCATTTATCAGGGTTA
TTGTCTCATGAGCGGATACATATTTGAATGTATTTAGAAAAATAAACAAATAGGGGTTCCGCGCACATTT
CCCCGAAAAGTGCCACCTGACGTCGACGGATCGGGAGATCTCCCGATCCCCTATGGTGCACTCTCAGTAC
AATCTGCTCTGATGCCGCATAGTTAAGCCAGTATCTGCTCCCTGCTTGTGTGTTGGAGGTCGCTGAGTAG
TGCGCGAGC
