>Addgene plasmid #118335 | Flag-Craf S338A | depositor partial sequence | sequence record 223465 | BGH; Craf 991bp to the end
AGGCCTCGTGGACAGAGAGATGCAAGCTATTATTGGGAAATAGAAGCCAGTGAAGTGATGCTGTCCACTC
GGATTGGGTCAGGCTCTTTTGGAACTGTTTATAAGGGTAAATGGCACGGAGATGTTGCAGTAAAGATCCT
AAAGGTTGTCGACCCAACCCCAGAGCAATTCCAGGCCTTCAGGAATGAGGTGGCTGTTCTGCGCAAAACA
CGGCATGTGAACATTCTGCTTTTCATGGGGTACATGACAAAGGACAACCTGGCAATTGTGACCCAGTGGT
GCGAGGGCAGCAGCCTCTACAAACACCTGCATGTCCAGGAGACCAAGTTTCAGATGTTCCAGCTAATTGA
CATTGCCCGGCAGACGGCTCAGGGAATGGACTATTTGCATGCAAAGAACATCATCCATAGAGACATGAAA
TCCAACAATATATTTCTCCATGAAGGCTTAACAGTGAAAATTGGAGATTTTGGTTTGGCAACAGTAAAGT
CACGCTGGAGTGGTTCTCAGCAGGTTGAACAACCTACTGGCTCTGTCCTCTGGATGGCCCCAGAGGTGAT
CCGAATGCAGGATAACAACCCATTCAGTTTCCAGTCGGATGTCTACTCCTATGGCATCGTATTGTATGAA
CTGATGACGGGGGAGCTTCCTTATTCTCACATCAACAACCGAGATCAGATCATCTTCATGGTGGGCCGAG
GATATGCCTCCCCAGATCTTAGTAAGCTATATAAGAACTGCCCCAAAGCAATGAAGAGGCTGGTAGCTGA
CTGTGTGAAGAAAGTAAAGGAAGAGAGGCCTCTTTTTCCCCAGATCCTGTCTTCCATTGAGCTGCTCCAA
CACTCTCTACCGAAGATCAACCGGAGCGCTTCCGAGCCATCCTTGCATCGGGCAGCCCACACTGAGGATA
TCAATGCTTGCACTCTGACCACGTCCCCGAGGCTGCCTGTCTTCTAGTCTAGAGGGCCCTATTCTATAGT
TCACCTAAATGCTAGGAG
